Addgene plasmid #105314: pEGFP Kind2 S159/181/666E
Purpose: To study altered downstream functions of phospholylation-site mimetic kindlin2
Depositing lab: Kenneth Yamada. Depositing organization: National Institute of Dental and Craniofacial Research (NIDCR). Publication: Dense fibrillar collagen is a potent inducer of invadopodia via a specific signaling network. Artym VV, Swatkoski S, Matsumoto K, Campbell CB, Petrie RJ, Dimitriadis EK, Li X, Mueller SC, Bugge TH, Gucek M, Yamada KM. J Cell Biol. 2015 Feb 2;208(3):331-50. doi: 10.1083/jcb.201405099. PubMed 25646088.
Backbone
  Vector backbone: pEGFP-NV
  Backbone manufacturer: modified pEGFP-N1
  Vector type: Mammalian Expression
Growth in bacteria
  Bacterial resistance: Kanamycin, 50 μg/mL
  Growth temperature: 37°C
  Growth strain: DH5alpha
  Copy number: High Copy
Gene/Insert
  Gene/Insert name: Kindlin2 (alt names: FERMT2; fermitin family member 2)
  Species: H. sapiens (human)
  Insert size (bp): 2100
  Mutation: S159/181/666E
  GenBank ID: NM_006832
  Entrez Gene: FERMT2 (a.k.a. KIND2, MIG2, PLEKHC1, UNC112, UNC112B, mig-2)
  Tag / fusion protein: EGFP (C terminal on backbone)
  Cloning method: Restriction Enzyme; 5′ cloning site Nhe1 (unknown if destroyed); 3′ cloning site BamH1 (unknown if destroyed)
  Sequencing primers: 5′ GGGAAAAGAAGAGAACTTGG
Terms and licenses: Academic/Nonprofit Terms; Industry Terms: Not Available to Industry
Depositor comments: Mutations in Kindlin2 were introduced by using site-directed mutagenesis (Stratagene)
How to cite: pEGFP Kind2 S159/181/666E was a gift from Kenneth Yamada (Addgene plasmid # 105314 ; http://n2t.net/addgene:105314 ; RRID:Addgene_105314)
