[The description below was written by a language model from this plasmid's Addgene catalogue record and pLannotate feature annotations shown in this document.]
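Description:
pEGFP Kind2 S159/181/666E is a mammalian expression plasmid built on pEGFP-NV, a modified version of pEGFP-N1, and carries human kindlin-2 (FERMT2, also known as KIND2, MIG2 or PLEKHC1) fused at its C terminus to EGFP. It replicates in E. coli at high copy from a ColE1/pUC-type origin and is selected with kanamycin. The NeoR/KanR gene (aminoglycoside phosphotransferase from Tn5) sits behind tandem bacterial (bla-type) and SV40 early promoters and is followed by an HSV TK polyadenylation signal. The same marker can therefore confer kanamycin resistance in bacteria and G418 resistance in transfected mammalian cells. An f1 origin is also present. The short large T antigen, ble and bGH poly(A) fragments in the annotation appear to be residual backbone sequence rather than functional parts.

The expression cassette consists of the CMV immediate early enhancer and promoter, the roughly 2.1 kb kindlin-2 coding sequence cloned between NheI and BamHI sites, an in-frame EGFP, and an SV40 polyadenylation signal. Site-directed mutagenesis converted serines 159, 181 and 666 to glutamate, a substitution that introduces negative charge to mimic constitutive phosphorylation at these residues. Kindlin-2 is a scaffolding protein that enhances talin-mediated integrin activation and is required for focal adhesion assembly. The stated purpose of the construct is to study altered downstream functions of this phosphorylation-site mimetic form. The EGFP tag allows the fusion protein's expression and localisation to be followed by fluorescence. The associated work examined a signalling network through which dense fibrillar collagen induces invadopodia.
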