Features (pLannotate 1.2.2; 14 found; start..end, strand, type, name):
     30..618     +  rep_origin     ori: high-copy-number ColE1/pMB1/pBR322/pUC origin of replication
    793..1096    +  enhancer       CMV enhancer: human cytomegalovirus immediate early enhancer
   1097..1300    +  promoter       CMV promoter: human cytomegalovirus (CMV) immediate early promoter
   1336..3375    +  CDS            FERMT2: FERM2_HUMAN - Also known as KIND2, MIG2, PLEKHC1. Experimental evidence at protein level: Swiss-Prot protein existence level 1. Scaffolding protein that enhances integrin activation mediated by TLN1 and/or TLN2, but activates integrins only weakly by itself. Binds to membranes enriched in phosphoinositides. Enhances integrin-mediated cell adhesion onto the extracellular matrix and cell spreading; this requires both its ability to interact with integrins and with phospholipid membranes. Required for the assembly of focal adhesions. Participates in the connection between extracellular matrix adh
   3397..4116    +  CDS            EGFP: the original enhanced GFP (Yang et al., 1996) mammalian codon-optimized
   4133..4216    +  CDS            large T antigen (fragment): large T antigen from SV40 (simian virus 40)
   4239..4360    +  polyA_signal   SV40 poly(A) signal: SV40 polyadenylation signal
   4394..4822    -  rep_origin     f1 ori (sequence partly withheld): f1 bacteriophage origin of replication; arrow indicates direction of (+) strand synthesis
   4849..4953    +  promoter       AmpR promoter: bla
   4955..5312    +  promoter       SV40 promoter: SV40 enhancer and early promoter
   5347..6141    +  CDS            NeoR/KanR: aminoglycoside phosphotransferase from Tn5; aph(3')-II (or nptII); confers resistance to neomycin, kanamycin, and G418 (Geneticin®)
   6162..6314    +  CDS            ble (fragment): BLE_KLEPN - Experimental evidence at protein level: Swiss-Prot protein existence level 1. Binding protein with a strong affinity to the bleomycin family of antibiotics. Binds to CL990; an antimitotic-antibiotic compound. From Klebsiella pneumoniae.
   6373..6420    +  polyA_signal   HSV TK poly(A) signal: herpes simplex virus thymidine kinase polyadenylation signal (Cole and Stacy, 1985)
   6511..6527    -  polyA_signal   bGH poly(A) signal (fragment): bovine growth hormone polyadenylation signal
>Addgene plasmid #105314 | pEGFP Kind2 S159/181/666E | addgene full sequence | sequence record 204247 | Addgene NGS Result
GACCCCGTAGAAAAGATCAAAGGATCTTCTTGAGATCCTTTTTTTCTGCGCGTAATCTGCTGCTTGCAAA
CAAAAAAACCACCGCTACCAGCGGTGGTTTGTTTGCCGGATCAAGAGCTACCAACTCTTTTTCCGAAGGT
AACTGGCTTCAGCAGAGCGCAGATACCAAATACTGTTCTTCTAGTGTAGCCGTAGTTAGGCCACCACTTC
AAGAACTCTGTAGCACCGCCTACATACCTCGCTCTGCTAATCCTGTTACCAGTGGCTGCTGCCAGTGGCG
ATAAGTCGTGTCTTACCGGGTTGGACTCAAGACGATAGTTACCGGATAAGGCGCAGCGGTCGGGCTGAAC
GGGGGGTTCGTGCACACAGCCCAGCTTGGAGCGAACGACCTACACCGAACTGAGATACCTACAGCGTGAG
CTATGAGAAAGCGCCACGCTTCCCGAAGGGAGAAAGGCGGACAGGTATCCGGTAAGCGGCAGGGTCGGAA
CAGGAGAGCGCACGAGGGAGCTTCCAGGGGGAAACGCCTGGTATCTTTATAGTCCTGTCGGGTTTCGCCA
CCTCTGACTTGAGCGTCGATTTTTGTGATGCTCGTCAGGGGGGCGGAGCCTATGGAAAAACGCCAGCAAC
GCGGCCTTTTTACGGTTCCTGGCCTTTTGCTGGCCTTTTGCTCACATGTTCTTTCCTGCGTTATCCCCTG
ATTCTGTGGATAACCGTATTACCGCCATGCATTAGTTATTAATAGTAATCAATTACGGGGTCATTAGTTC
ATAGCCCATATATGGAGTTCCGCGTTACATAACTTACGGTAAATGGCCCGCCTGGCTGACCGCCCAACGA
CCCCCGCCCATTGACGTCAATAATGACGTATGTTCCCATAGTAACGCCAATAGGGACTTTCCATTGACGT
CAATGGGTGGAGTATTTACGGTAAACTGCCCACTTGGCAGTACATCAAGTGTATCATATGCCAAGTACGC
CCCCTATTGACGTCAATGACGGTAAATGGCCCGCCTGGCATTATGCCCAGTACATGACCTTATGGGACTT
TCCTACTTGGCAGTACATCTACGTATTAGTCATCGCTATTACCATGGTGATGCGGTTTTGGCAGTACATC
AATGGGCGTGGATAGCGGTTTGACTCACGGGGATTTCCAAGTCTCCACCCCATTGACGTCAATGGGAGTT
TGTTTTGGCACCAAAATCAACGGGACTTTCCAAAATGTCGTAACAACTCCGCCCCATTGACGCAAATGGG
CGGTAGGCGTGTACGGTGGGAGGTCTATATAAGCAGAGCTGGTTTAGTGAACCGTCAGATCCGCTAGCGG
CCACCATGGCTCTGGACGGGATAAGGATGCCAGATGGCTGCTACGCGGACGGGACGTGGGAACTGAGTGT
CCATGTGACGGACCTGAACCGCGATGTCACCCTGAGAGTGACCGGCGAGGTGCACATTGGAGGCGTGATG
CTTAAGCTGGTGGAGAAACTCGATGTAAAAAAAGATTGGTCTGACCATGCTCTCTGGTGGGAAAAGAAGA
GAACTTGGCTTCTGAAGACACATTGGACCTTAGATAAGTATGGTATTCAGGCAGATGCTAAGCTTCAGTT
CACCCCTCAGCACAAACTGCTCCGCCTGCAGCTTCCCAACATGAAGTATGTGAAGGTGAAAGTGAATTTC
TCTGATAGAGTCTTCAAAGCTGTTTCTGACATCTGTAAGACTTTTAATATCAGACACCCCGAAGAACTTT
CTCTCTTAAAGAAACCCAGAGATCCAACAAAGAAAAAAAAGAAGAAGCTAGATGACCAGGAGGAAGATGA
GGCACTTGAATTAGAGGGGCCTCTTATCACTCCTGGATCAGGAAGTATATATTCAGAGCCAGGACTGTAT
AGTAAAACAATGACCCCCACTTATGATGCTCATGATGGAAGCCCCTTGTCACCAACTTCTGCTTGGTTTG
GTGACAGTGCTTTGTCAGAAGGCAATCCTGGTATACTTGCTGTCAGTCAACCAATCACGTCACCAGAAAT
CTTGGCAAAAATGTTCAAGCCTCAAGCTCTTCTTGATAAAGCAAAAATCAACCAAGGATGGCTTGATTCC
TCAAGATCTCTCATGGAACAAGATGTGAAGGAAAATGAGGCCTTGCTGCTCCGATTCAAGTATTACAGCT
TTTTTGATTTGAATCCAAAGTATGATGCAATCAGAATCAATCAGCTTTATGAGCAGGCCAAATGGGCCAT
TCTCCTGGAAGAGATTGAATGCACAGAAGAAGAAATGATGATGTTTGCAGCCCTGCAGTATCATATCAAT
AAGCTGTCAATCATGACATCAGAGAATCATTTGAACAACAGTGACAAAGAAGTTGATGAAGTTGATGCTG
CCCTTTCAGACCTGGAGATTACTCTGGAAGGGGGTAAAACGTCAACAATTTTGGGTGACATTACTTCCAT
TCCTGAACTTGCTGACTACATTAAAGTTTTCAAGCCAAAAAAGCTGACTCTGAAAGGTTACAAACAATAT
TGGTGCACCTTCAAAGACACATCCATTTCTTGTTATAAGAGCAAAGAAGAATCCAGTGGCACACCAGCTC
ATCAGATGAACCTCAGGGGATGTGAAGTTACCCCAGATGTAAACATTTCAGGCCAAAAATTTAACATTAA
ACTCCTGATTCCAGTTGCAGAAGGCATGAATGAAATCTGGCTTCGTTGTGACAATGAAAAACAGTATGCA
CACTGGATGGCAGCCTGCAGATTAGCCTCCAAAGGCAAGACCATGGCGGACAGTTCTTACAACTTAGAAG
TTCAGAATATTCTTTCCTTTCTGAAGATGCAGCATTTAAACCCAGATCCTCAGTTAATACCAGAGCAGAT
CACGACTGATATAACTCCTGAATGTTTGGTGTCTCCCCGCTATCTAAAAAAGTATAAGAACAAGCAGATA
ACAGCGAGAATCTTGGAGGCCCATCAGAATGTAGCTCAGATGAGTCTAATTGAAGCCAAGATGAGATTTA
TTCAAGCTTGGCAGTCACTACCTGAATTTGGCATCACTCACTTCATTGCAAGGTTCCAAGGGGGCAAAAA
AGAAGAACTTATTGGAATTGCATACAACAGACTGATTCGGATGGATGCCAGCACTGGAGATGCAATTAAA
ACATGGCGTTTCAGCAACATGAAACAGTGGAATGTCAACTGGGAAATCAAAATGGTCACCGTAGAGTTTG
CAGATGAAGTACGATTGTCCTTCATTTGTACTGAAGTAGATTGCAAAGTGGTTCATGAATTCATTGGTGG
CTACATATTTCTCTCAACACGTGCAAAAGACCAAAACGAGGAATTAGATGAAGAGATGTTCTACAAACTT
ACCAGTGGTTGGGTGGGTAACTCAGGGGATCCAGGAATGGTGAGCAAGGGCGAGGAGCTGTTCACCGGGG
TGGTGCCCATCCTGGTCGAGCTGGACGGCGACGTAAACGGCCACAAGTTCAGCGTGTCCGGCGAGGGCGA
GGGCGATGCCACCTACGGCAAGCTGACCCTGAAGTTCATCTGCACCACCGGCAAGCTGCCCGTGCCCTGG
CCCACCCTCGTGACCACCCTGACCTACGGCGTGCAGTGCTTCAGCCGCTACCCCGACCACATGAAGCAGC
ACGACTTCTTCAAGTCCGCCATGCCCGAAGGCTACGTCCAGGAGCGCACCATCTTCTTCAAGGACGACGG
CAACTACAAGACCCGCGCCGAGGTGAAGTTCGAGGGCGACACCCTGGTGAACCGCATCGAGCTGAAGGGC
ATCGACTTCAAGGAGGACGGCAACATCCTGGGGCACAAGCTGGAGTACAACTACAACAGCCACAACGTCT
ATATCATGGCCGACAAGCAGAAGAACGGCATCAAGGTGAACTTCAAGATCCGCCACAACATCGAGGACGG
CAGCGTGCAGCTCGCCGACCACTACCAGCAGAACACCCCCATCGGCGACGGCCCCGTGCTGCTGCCCGAC
AACCACTACCTGAGCACCCAGTCCGCCCTGAGCAAAGACCCCAACGAGAAGCGCGATCACATGGTCCTGC
TGGAGTTCGTGACCGCCGCCGGGATCACTCTCGGCATGGACGAGCTGTACAAGTAAAGCGGCCGCGACTC
TAGATCATAATCAGCCATACCACATTTGTAGAGGTTTTACTTGCTTTAAAAAACCTCCCACACCTCCCCC
TGAACCTGAAACATAAAATGAATGCAATTGTTGTTGTTAACTTGTTTATTGCAGCTTATAATGGTTACAA
ATAAAGCAATAGCATCACAAATTTCACAAATAAAGCATTTTTTTCACTGCATTCTAGTTGTGGTTTGTCC
AAACTCATCAATGTATCTTAAGGCGTAAATTGTAAGCGTTAATATTTTGTTAAAATTCGCGTTAAATTTT
TGTTAAATCAGCTCATTTTTTAACCAATAGGCCGAAATCGGCAAAATCCCTTATAAATCAAAAGAATAGA
CCGAGATAGGGT
[37 nt withheld, positions 4493-4529]
AAAGAACGTGGACTCCAACGTCAAAGG
[49 nt withheld, positions 4557-4605]
T
[91 nt withheld, positions 4607-4697]
G
[124 nt withheld, positions 4699-4822]
CAGGTGGCACTTTTCGGGGAAATGTGCGCGGAACCCCTATTTGTTTATTTTTCTAAATACATTCAAATAT
GTATCCGCTCATGAGACAATAACCCTGATAAATGCTTCAATAATATTGAAAAAGGAAGAGTCCTGAGGCG
GAAAGAACCAGCTGTGGAATGTGTGTCAGTTAGGGTGTGGAAAGTCCCCAGGCTCCCCAGCAGGCAGAAG
TATGCAAAGCATGCATCTCAATTAGTCAGCAACCAGGTGTGGAAAGTCCCCAGGCTCCCCAGCAGGCAGA
AGTATGCAAAGCATGCATCTCAATTAGTCAGCAACCATAGTCCCGCCCCTAACTCCGCCCATCCCGCCCC
TAACTCCGCCCAGTTCCGCCCATTCTCCGCCCCATGGCTGACTAATTTTTTTTATTTATGCAGAGGCCGA
GGCCGCCTCGGCCTCTGAGCTATTCCAGAAGTAGTGAGGAGGCTTTTTTGGAGGCCTAGGCTTTTGCAAA
GATCGATCAAGAGACAGGATGAGGATCGTTTCGCATGATTGAACAAGATGGATTGCACGCAGGTTCTCCG
GCCGCTTGGGTGGAGAGGCTATTCGGCTATGACTGGGCACAACAGACAATCGGCTGCTCTGATGCCGCCG
TGTTCCGGCTGTCAGCGCAGGGGCGCCCGGTTCTTTTTGTCAAGACCGACCTGTCCGGTGCCCTGAATGA
ACTGCAAGACGAGGCAGCGCGGCTATCGTGGCTGGCCACGACGGGCGTTCCTTGCGCAGCTGTGCTCGAC
GTTGTCACTGAAGCGGGAAGGGACTGGCTGCTATTGGGCGAAGTGCCGGGGCAGGATCTCCTGTCATCTC
ACCTTGCTCCTGCCGAGAAAGTATCCATCATGGCTGATGCAATGCGGCGGCTGCATACGCTTGATCCGGC
TACCTGCCCATTCGACCACCAAGCGAAACATCGCATCGAGCGAGCACGTACTCGGATGGAAGCCGGTCTT
GTCGATCAGGATGATCTGGACAAAGAGCATCAGGGGCTCGCGCCAGCCGAACTGTTCGCCAGGCTCAAGG
CGAGCATGCCCGACGGCGAGGATCTCGTCGTGACCCATGGCGATGCCTGCTTGCCGAATATCATGGTGGA
AAATGGCCGCTTTTCTGGATTCATCGACTGTGGCCGGCTGGGTGTGGCGGACCGCTATCAGGACATAGCG
TTGGCTACCCGTGATATTGCTGAAGAGCTTGGCGGCGAATGGGCTGACCGCTTCCTCGTGCTTTACGGTA
TCGCCGCTCCCGATTCGCAGCGCATCGCCTTCTATCGCCTTCTTGACGAGTTCTTCTGAGCGGGACTCTG
GGGTTCGAAATGACCGACCAAGCGACGCCCAACCTGCCATCACGAGATTTCGATTCCACCGCCGCCTTCT
ATGAAAGGTTGGGCTTCGGAATCGTTTTCCGGGACGCCGGCTGGATGATCCTCCAGCGCGGGGATCTCAT
GCTGGAGTTCTTCGCCCACCCTAGGGGGAGGCTAACTGAAACACGGAAGGAGACAATACCGGAAGGAACC
CGCGCTATGACGGCAATAAAAAGACAGAATAAAACGCACGGTGTTGGGTCGTTTGTTCATAAACGCGGGG
TTCGGTCCCAGGGCTGGCACTCTGTCGATACCCCACCGAGACCCCATTGGGGCCAATACGCCCGCGTTTC
TTCCTTTTCCCCACCCCACCCCCCAAGTTCGGGTGAAGGCCCAGGGCTCGCAGCCAACGTCGGGGCGGCA
GGCCCTGCCATAGCCTCAGGTTACTCATATATACTTTAGATTGATTTAAAACTTCATTTTTAATTTAAAA
GGATCTAGGTGAAGATCCTTTTTGATAATCTCATGACCAAAATCCCTTAACGTGAGTTTTCGTTCCACTG
AGCGTCA
