>Addgene plasmid #105314 | pEGFP Kind2 S159/181/666E | depositor partial sequence | sequence record 199515 | S159/181E mutation
GATGCTAAGCTTCAGTTCACCCCTCAGCACAAACTGCTCCGCCTGCAGCTTCCCAACATGAAGTATGTGA
AGGTGAAAGTGAATTTCTCTGATAGAGTCTTCAAAGCTGTTTCTGACATCTGTAAGACTTTTAATATCAG
ACACCCCGAAGAACTTTCTCTCTTAAAGAAACCCAGAGATCCAACAAAGAAAAAAAAGAAGAAGCTAGAT
GACCAGGAGGAAGATGAGGCACTTGAATTAGAGGGGCCTCTTATCACTCCTGGATCAGGAAGTATATATT
CAGAGCCAGGACTGTATAGTAAAACAATGACCCCCACTTATGATGCTCATGATGGAAGCCCCTTGTCACC
AACTTCTGCTTGGTTTGGTGACAGTGCTTTGTCAGAAGGCAATCCTGGTATACTTGCTGTCAGTCAACCA
ATCACGTCACCAGAAATCTTGGCAAAAATGTTCAAGCCTCAAGCTCTTCTTGATAAAGCAAAAATCAACC
AAGGATGGCTTGATTCCTCAAGATCTCTCATGGAACAAGATGTGAAGGAAAATGAGGCCTTGCTGCTCCG
ATTCAAGTATTACAGCTTTTTTGATTTGAATCCAAAGTATGATGCAATCAGAATCAATCAGCTTTATGAG
CAGGCCAAATGGGCCATTCTCCTGGAAGAGATTGAATGCACAGAAGAAGAAATGATGATGTTTGCAGCCC
TGCAGTATCATATCAATAAGCTGTCAATCATGACATCAGAGAATCATTTGAACAACAGTGACAAAGAAGT
TGATGAAGTTGATGCTGCCCTTTCAGACCTGGAGATTACTCTGGAAGGGGGTAAAACGTCAACAATTTTG
GGTGACATTACTTCCATTCCTGAACTTGCTGACTACATTAAAGTTTTCAAGCCAAAAAAGCTGACTCTGA
AAGGTTACAA
