>Addgene plasmid #105314 | pEGFP Kind2 S159/181/666E | depositor partial sequence | sequence record 199516 | S666E mutation sequence and  GFP
TGCAAAGTGGTTCATGAATTCATTGGTGGCTACATATTTCTCTCAACACGTGCAAAAGACCAAAACGAGG
AATTAGATGAAGAGATGTTCTACAAACTTACCAGTGGTTGGGTGGGTAACTCAGGGGATCCAGGAATGGT
GAGCAAGGGCGAGGAGCTGTTCACCGGGGTGGTGCCCATCCTGGTCGAGCTGGACGGCGACGTAAACGGC
CACAAGTTCAGCGTGTCCGGCGAGGGCGAGGGCGATGCCACCTACGGCAAGCTGACCCTGAAGTTCATCT
GCACCACCGGCAAGCTGCCCGTGCCCTGGCCCACCCTCGTGACCACCCTGACCTACGGCGTGCAGTGCTT
CAGCCGCTACCCCGACCACATGAAGCAGCACGACTTCTTCAAGTCCGCCATGCCCGAAGGCTACGTCCAG
GAGCGCACCATCTTCTTCAAGGACGACGGCAACTACAAGACCCGCGCCGAGGTGAAGTTCGAGGGCGACA
CCCTGGTGAACCGCATCGAGCTGAAGGGCATCGACTTCAAGGAGGACGGCAACATCCTGGGGCACAAGCT
GGAGTACAACTACAACAGCCACAACGTCTATATCATGGCCGACAAGCAGAAGAACGGCATCAAGGTGAAC
TTCAAGATCCGCCACAACATCGAGGACGGCAGCGTGCAGCTCGCCGACCACTACCAGCAGAACACCCCCA
TCGGCGACGGCCCCGTGCTGCTGCCCGACAACCACTACCTGAGCACCCAGTCCGCCCTGAGCAAAGACCC
CAACGAGAAGCGCGATCACATGGTCCTGCTGGAGTTCGTGACCGCCGCCGGGATCACTCTCGGCATGGAC
GAGCTGTACAAGTAAAGCGGCCGCGACTCTAGATCATAATCAGCCATACCACATTTGTAGAGGTTTTACT
TGCTTTAAAAAACCTCCCACACCTCCCCT
